>Addgene plasmid #138176 | H513 px330.sgActin.UTR.2 | addgene full sequence | sequence record 275164 | Addgene NGS Result
GAGGGCCTATTTCCCATGATTCCTTCATATTTGCATATACGATACAAGGCTGTTAGAGAGATAATTGGAA
TTAATTTGACTGTAAACACAAAGATATTAGTACAAAATACGTGACGTAGAAAGTAATAATTTCTTGGGTA
GTTTGCAGTTTTAAAATTATGTTTTAAAATGGACTATCATATGCTTACCGTAACTTGAAAGTATTTCGAT
TTCTTGGCTTTATATATCTTGTGGAAAGGACGAAACACCGCCACCCCCACTCCTAAGAGGGTTTTAGAGC
TAGAAATAGCAAGTTAAAATAAGGCTAGTCCGTTATCAACTTGAAAAAGTGGCACCGAGTCGGTGCTTTT
TTGTTTTAGAGCTAGAAATAGCAAGTTAAAATAAGGCTAGTCCGTTTTTAGCGCGTGCGCCAATTCTGCA
GACAAATGGCTCTAGAGGTACCCGTTACATAACTTACGGTAAATGGCCCGCCTGGCTGACCGCCCAACGA
CCCCCGCCCATTGACGTCAATAGTAACGCCAATAGGGACTTTCCATTGACGTCAATGGGTGGAGTATTTA
CGGTAAACTGCCCACTTGGCAGTACATCAAGTGTATCATATGCCAAGTACGCCCCCTATTGACGTCAATG
ACGGTAAATGGCCCGCCTGGCATTGTGCCCAGTACATGACCTTATGGGACTTTCCTACTTGGCAGTACAT
CTACGTATTAGTCATCGCTATTACCATGGTCGAGGTGAGCCCCACGTTCTGCTTCACTCTCCCCATCTCC
CCCCCCTCCCCACCCCCAATTTTGTATTTATTTATTTTTTAATTATTTTGTGCAGCGATGGGGGCGGGGG
GGGGGGGGGGGCGCGCGCCAGGCGGGGCGGGGCGGGGCGAGGGGCGGGGCGGGGCGAGGCGGAGAGGTGC
GGCGGCAGCCAATCAGAGCGGCGCGCTCCGAAAGTTTCCTTTTATGGCGAGGCGGCGGCGGCGGCGGCCC
TATAAAAAGCGAAGCGCGCGGCGGGCGGGAGTCGCTGCGCGCTGCCTTCGCCCCGTGCCCCGCTCCGCCG
CCGCCTCGCGCCGCCCGCCCCGGCTCTGACTGACCGCGTTACTCCCACAGGTGAGCGGGCGGGACGGCCC
TTCTCCTCCGGGCTGTAATTAGCTGAGCAAGAGGTAAGGGTTTAAGGGATGGTTGGTTGGTGGGGTATTA
ATGTTTAATTACCTGGAGCACCTGCCTGAAATCACTTTTTTTCAGGTTGGACCGGTGCCACCATGGACTA
TAAGGACCACGACGGAGACTACAAGGATCATGATATTGATTACAAAGACGATGACGATAAGATGGCCCCA
AAGAAGAAGCGGAAGGTCGGTATCCACGGAGTCCCAGCAGCCGACAAGAAGTACAGCATCGGCCTGGACA
TCGGCACCAACTCTGTGGGCTGGGCCGTGATCACCGACGAGTACAAGGTGCCCAGCAAGAAATTCAAGGT
GCTGGGCAACACCGACCGGCACAGCATCAAGAAGAACCTGATCGGAGCCCTGCTGTTCGACAGCGGCGAA
ACAGCCGAGGCCACCCGGCTGAAGAGAACCGCCAGAAGAAGATACACCAGACGGAAGAACCGGATCTGCT
ATCTGCAAGAGATCTTCAGCAACGAGATGGCCAAGGTGGACGACAGCTTCTTCCACAGACTGGAAGAGTC
CTTCCTGGTGGAAGAGGATAAGAAGCACGAGCGGCACCCCATCTTCGGCAACATCGTGGACGAGGTGGCC
TACCACGAGAAGTACCCCACCATCTACCACCTGAGAAAGAAACTGGTGGACAGCACCGACAAGGCCGACC
TGCGGCTGATCTATCTGGCCCTGGCCCACATGATCAAGTTCCGGGGCCACTTCCTGATCGAGGGCGACCT
GAACCCCGACAACAGCGACGTGGACAAGCTGTTCATCCAGCTGGTGCAGACCTACAACCAGCTGTTCGAG
GAAAACCCCATCAACGCCAGCGGCGTGGACGCCAAGGCCATCCTGTCTGCCAGACTGAGCAAGAGCAGAC
GGCTGGAAAATCTGATCGCCCAGCTGCCCGGCGAGAAGAAGAATGGCCTGTTCGGAAACCTGATTGCCCT
GAGCCTGGGCCTGACCCCCAACTTCAAGAGCAACTTCGACCTGGCCGAGGATGCCAAACTGCAGCTGAGC
AAGGACACCTACGACGACGACCTGGACAACCTGCTGGCCCAGATCGGCGACCAGTACGCCGACCTGTTTC
TGGCCGCCAAGAACCTGTCCGACGCCATCCTGCTGAGCGACATCCTGAGAGTGAACACCGAGATCACCAA
GGCCCCCCTGAGCGCCTCTATGATCAAGAGATACGACGAGCACCACCAGGACCTGACCCTGCTGAAAGCT
CTCGTGCGGCAGCAGCTGCCTGAGAAGTACAAAGAGATTTTCTTCGACCAGAGCAAGAACGGCTACGCCG
GCTACATTGACGGCGGAGCCAGCCAGGAAGAGTTCTACAAGTTCATCAAGCCCATCCTGGAAAAGATGGA
CGGCACCGAGGAACTGCTCGTGAAGCTGAACAGAGAGGACCTGCTGCGGAAGCAGCGGACCTTCGACAAC
GGCAGCATCCCCCACCAGATCCACCTGGGAGAGCTGCACGCCATTCTGCGGCGGCAGGAAGATTTTTACC
CATTCCTGAAGGACAACCGGGAAAAGATCGAGAAGATCCTGACCTTCCGCATCCCCTACTACGTGGGCCC
TCTGGCCAGGGGAAACAGCAGATTCGCCTGGATGACCAGAAAGAGCGAGGAAACCATCACCCCCTGGAAC
TTCGAGGAAGTGGTGGACAAGGGCGCTTCCGCCCAGAGCTTCATCGAGCGGATGACCAACTTCGATAAGA
ACCTGCCCAACGAGAAGGTGCTGCCCAAGCACAGCCTGCTGTACGAGTACTTCACCGTGTATAACGAGCT
GACCAAAGTGAAATACGTGACCGAGGGAATGAGAAAGCCCGCCTTCCTGAGCGGCGAGCAGAAAAAGGCC
ATCGTGGACCTGCTGTTCAAGACCAACCGGAAAGTGACCGTGAAGCAGCTGAAAGAGGACTACTTCAAGA
AAATCGAGTGCTTCGACTCCGTGGAAATCTCCGGCGTGGAAGATCGGTTCAACGCCTCCCTGGGCACATA
CCACGATCTGCTGAAAATTATCAAGGACAAGGACTTCCTGGACAATGAGGAAAACGAGGACATTCTGGAA
GATATCGTGCTGACCCTGACACTGTTTGAGGACAGAGAGATGATCGAGGAACGGCTGAAAACCTATGCCC
ACCTGTTCGACGACAAAGTGATGAAGCAGCTGAAGCGGCGGAGATACACCGGCTGGGGCAGGCTGAGCCG
GAAGCTGATCAACGGCATCCGGGACAAGCAGTCCGGCAAGACAATCCTGGATTTCCTGAAGTCCGACGGC
TTCGCCAACAGAAACTTCATGCAGCTGATCCACGACGACAGCCTGACCTTTAAAGAGGACATCCAGAAAG
CCCAGGTGTCCGGCCAGGGCGATAGCCTGCACGAGCACATTGCCAATCTGGCCGGCAGCCCCGCCATTAA
GAAGGGCATCCTGCAGACAGTGAAGGTGGTGGACGAGCTCGTGAAAGTGATGGGCCGGCACAAGCCCGAG
AACATCGTGATCGAAATGGCCAGAGAGAACCAGACCACCCAGAAGGGACAGAAGAACAGCCGCGAGAGAA
TGAAGCGGATCGAAGAGGGCATCAAAGAGCTGGGCAGCCAGATCCTGAAAGAACACCCCGTGGAAAACAC
CCAGCTGCAGAACGAGAAGCTGTACCTGTACTACCTGCAGAATGGGCGGGATATGTACGTGGACCAGGAA
CTGGACATCAACCGGCTGTCCGACTACGATGTGGACCATATCGTGCCTCAGAGCTTTCTGAAGGACGACT
CCATCGACAACAAGGTGCTGACCAGAAGCGACAAGAACCGGGGCAAGAGCGACAACGTGCCCTCCGAAGA
GGTCGTGAAGAAGATGAAGAACTACTGGCGGCAGCTGCTGAACGCCAAGCTGATTACCCAGAGAAAGTTC
GACAATCTGACCAAGGCCGAGAGAGGCGGCCTGAGCGAACTGGATAAGGCCGGCTTCATCAAGAGACAGC
TGGTGGAAACCCGGCAGATCACAAAGCACGTGGCACAGATCCTGGACTCCCGGATGAACACTAAGTACGA
CGAGAATGACAAGCTGATCCGGGAAGTGAAAGTGATCACCCTGAAGTCCAAGCTGGTGTCCGATTTCCGG
AAGGATTTCCAGTTTTACAAAGTGCGCGAGATCAACAACTACCACCACGCCCACGACGCCTACCTGAACG
CCGTCGTGGGAACCGCCCTGATCAAAAAGTACCCTAAGCTGGAAAGCGAGTTCGTGTACGGCGACTACAA
GGTGTACGACGTGCGGAAGATGATCGCCAAGAGCGAGCAGGAAATCGGCAAGGCTACCGCCAAGTACTTC
TTCTACAGCAACATCATGAACTTTTTCAAGACCGAGATTACCCTGGCCAACGGCGAGATCCGGAAGCGGC
CTCTGATCGAGACAAACGGCGAAACCGGGGAGATCGTGTGGGATAAGGGCCGGGATTTTGCCACCGTGCG
GAAAGTGCTGAGCATGCCCCAAGTGAATATCGTGAAAAAGACCGAGGTGCAGACAGGCGGCTTCAGCAAA
GAGTCTATCCTGCCCAAGAGGAACAGCGATAAGCTGATCGCCAGAAAGAAGGACTGGGACCCTAAGAAGT
ACGGCGGCTTCGACAGCCCCACCGTGGCCTATTCTGTGCTGGTGGTGGCCAAAGTGGAAAAGGGCAAGTC
CAAGAAACTGAAGAGTGTGAAAGAGCTGCTGGGGATCACCATCATGGAAAGAAGCAGCTTCGAGAAGAAT
CCCATCGACTTTCTGGAAGCCAAGGGCTACAAAGAAGTGAAAAAGGACCTGATCATCAAGCTGCCTAAGT
ACTCCCTGTTCGAGCTGGAAAACGGCCGGAAGAGAATGCTGGCCTCTGCCGGCGAACTGCAGAAGGGAAA
CGAACTGGCCCTGCCCTCCAAATATGTGAACTTCCTGTACCTGGCCAGCCACTATGAGAAGCTGAAGGGC
TCCCCCGAGGATAATGAGCAGAAACAGCTGTTTGTGGAACAGCACAAGCACTACCTGGACGAGATCATCG
AGCAGATCAGCGAGTTCTCCAAGAGAGTGATCCTGGCCGACGCTAATCTGGACAAAGTGCTGTCCGCCTA
CAACAAGCACCGGGATAAGCCCATCAGAGAGCAGGCCGAGAATATCATCCACCTGTTTACCCTGACCAAT
CTGGGAGCCCCTGCCGCCTTCAAGTACTTTGACACCACCATCGACCGGAAGAGGTACACCAGCACCAAAG
AGGTGCTGGACGCCACCCTGATCCACCAGAGCATCACCGGCCTGTACGAGACACGGATCGACCTGTCTCA
GCTGGGAGGCGACAAAAGGCCGGCGGCCACGAAAAAGGCCGGCCAGGCAAAAAAGAAAAAGTAAGAATTC
CTAGAGCTCGCTGATCAGCCTCGACTGTGCCTTCTAGTTGCCAGCCATCTGTTGTTTGCCCCTCCCCCGT
GCCTTCCTTGACCCTGGAAGGTGCCACTCCCACTGTCCTTTCCTAATAAAATGAGGAAATTGCATCGCAT
TGTCTGAGTAGGTGTCATTCTATTCTGGGGGGTGGGGTGGGGCAGGACAGCAAGGGGGAGGATTGGGAAG
AGAATAGCAGGCATGCTGGGGAGCGGCCGCAGGAACCCCTAGTGATGGAGTTGGCCACTCCCTCTCTGCG
CGCTCGCTCGCTCACTGAGGCCGGGCGACCAAAGGTCGCCCGACGCCCGGGCTTTGCCCGGGCGGCCTCA
GTGAGCGAGCGAGCGCGCAGCTGCCTGCAGGGGCGCCTGATGCGGTATTTTCTCCTTACGCATCTGTGCG
GTATTTCACACCGCATA
[95 nt withheld, positions 5968-6062]
T
[46 nt withheld, positions 6064-6109]
C
[141 nt withheld, positions 6111-6251]
CCTTTGACGTTGGAGTCCACGTTCTTT
[37 nt withheld, positions 6279-6315]
ACTCTATCTCGGGCTATTCTTTTGATTTATAAGGGATTTTGCCGATTTCGGTCTATTGGTTAAAAAATGA
GCTGATTTAACAAAAATTTAACGCGAATTTTAACAAAATATTAACGTTTACAATTTTATGGTGCACTCTC
AGTACAATCTGCTCTGATGCCGCATAGTTAAGCCAGCCCCGACACCCGCCAACACCCGCTGACGCGCCCT
GACGGGCTTGTCTGCTCCCGGCATCCGCTTACAGACAAGCTGTGACCGTCTCCGGGAGCTGCATGTGTCA
GAGGTTTTCACCGTCATCACCGAAACGCGCGAGACGAAAGGGCCTCGTGATACGCCTATTTTTATAGGTT
AATGTCATGATAATAATGGTTTCTTAGACGTCAGGTGGCACTTTTCGGGGAAATGTGCGCGGAACCCCTA
TTTGTTTATTTTTCTAAATACATTCAAATATGTATCCGCTCATGAGACAATAACCCTGATAAATGCTTCA
ATAATATTGAAAAAGGAAGAGTATGAGTATTCAACATTTCCGTGTCGCCCTTATTCCCTTTTTTGCGGCA
TTTTGCCTTCCTGTTTTTGCTCACCCAGAAACGCTGGTGAAAGTAAAAGATGCTGAAGATCAGTTGGGTG
CACGAGTGGGTTACATCGAACTGGATCTCAACAGCGGTAAGATCCTTGAGAGTTTTCGCCCCGAAGAACG
TTTTCCAATGATGAGCACTTTTAAAGTTCTGCTATGTGGCGCGGTATTATCCCGTATTGACGCCGGGCAA
GAGCAACTCGGTCGCCGCATACACTATTCTCAGAATGACTTGGTTGAGTACTCACCAGTCACAGAAAAGC
ATCTTACGGATGGCATGACAGTAAGAGAATTATGCAGTGCTGCCATAACCATGAGTGATAACACTGCGGC
CAACTTACTTCTGACAACGATCGGAGGACCGAAGGAGCTAACCGCTTTTTTGCACAACATGGGGGATCAT
GTAACTCGCCTTGATCGTTGGGAACCGGAGCTGAATGAAGCCATACCAAACGACGAGCGTGACACCACGA
TGCCTGTAGCAATGGCAACAACGTTGCGCAAACTATTAACTGGCGAACTACTTACTCTAGCTTCCCGGCA
ACAATTAATAGACTGGATGGAGGCGGATAAAGTTGCAGGACCACTTCTGCGCTCGGCCCTTCCGGCTGGC
TGGTTTATTGCTGATAAATCTGGAGCCGGTGAGCGTGGAAGCCGCGGTATCATTGCAGCACTGGGGCCAG
ATGGTAAGCCCTCCCGTATCGTAGTTATCTACACGACGGGGAGTCAGGCAACTATGGATGAACGAAATAG
ACAGATCGCTGAGATAGGTGCCTCACTGATTAAGCATTGGTAACTGTCAGACCAAGTTTACTCATATATA
CTTTAGATTGATTTAAAACTTCATTTTTAATTTAAAAGGATCTAGGTGAAGATCCTTTTTGATAATCTCA
TGACCAAAATCCCTTAACGTGAGTTTTCGTTCCACTGAGCGTCAGACCCCGTAGAAAAGATCAAAGGATC
TTCTTGAGATCCTTTTTTTCTGCGCGTAATCTGCTGCTTGCAAACAAAAAAACCACCGCTACCAGCGGTG
GTTTGTTTGCCGGATCAAGAGCTACCAACTCTTTTTCCGAAGGTAACTGGCTTCAGCAGAGCGCAGATAC
CAAATACTGTTCTTCTAGTGTAGCCGTAGTTAGGCCACCACTTCAAGAACTCTGTAGCACCGCCTACATA
CCTCGCTCTGCTAATCCTGTTACCAGTGGCTGCTGCCAGTGGCGATAAGTCGTGTCTTACCGGGTTGGAC
TCAAGACGATAGTTACCGGATAAGGCGCAGCGGTCGGGCTGAACGGGGGGTTCGTGCACACAGCCCAGCT
TGGAGCGAACGACCTACACCGAACTGAGATACCTACAGCGTGAGCTATGAGAAAGCGCCACGCTTCCCGA
AGGGAGAAAGGCGGACAGGTATCCGGTAAGCGGCAGGGTCGGAACAGGAGAGCGCACGAGGGAGCTTCCA
GGGGGAAACGCCTGGTATCTTTATAGTCCTGTCGGGTTTCGCCACCTCTGACTTGAGCGTCGATTTTTGT
GATGCTCGTCAGGGGGGCGGAGCCTATGGAAAAACGCCAGCAACGCGGCCTTTTTACGGTTCCTGGCCTT
TTGCTGGCCTTTTGCTCACATGT
Features (pLannotate 1.2.2; 18 found; start..end, strand, type, name):
      1..241     +  promoter       U6 promoter: RNA polymerase III promoter for human U6 snRNA
    271..346     +  misc_RNA       gRNA scaffold: guide RNA scaffold for the Streptococcus pyogenes CRISPR/Cas9 system
    353..396     +  misc_RNA       gRNA scaffold (fragment): guide RNA scaffold for the Streptococcus pyogenes CRISPR/Cas9 system
    443..728     +  enhancer       CMV enhancer: human cytomegalovirus immediate early enhancer; contains an 18-bp deletion relative to the standard CMV enhancer
    730..1007    +  promoter       chicken β-actin promoter: No description available
   1008..1235    +  intron         hybrid intron: hybrid between chicken β-actin (CBA) and minute virus of mice (MMV) introns (Gray et al., 2011)
   1373..2974    +  CDS            Cas9(N): N-terminal portion of Streptococcus pyogenes Cas9 (Zetsche et al., 2015)
   2975..5473    +  CDS            Cas9(C): C-terminal portion of Streptococcus pyogenes Cas9 (Zetsche et al., 2015)
   5474..5521    +  CDS            nucleoplasmin NLS: bipartite nuclear localization signal from nucleoplasmin
   5555..5666    +  polyA_signal   bGH poly(A) signal: bovine growth hormone polyadenylation signal
   5771..5911    +  repeat_region  AAV2 ITR: inverted terminal repeat of adeno-associated virus serotype 2 inverted
   5916..5967    -  misc_feature   bom (fragment): basis of mobility region from pBR322
   5986..6441    +  rep_origin     f1 ori (sequence partly withheld): f1 bacteriophage origin of replication; arrow indicates direction of (+) strand synthesis
   6442..6491    -  misc_feature   bom (fragment): basis of mobility region from pBR322
   6593..6628    -  CDS            rop (fragment): Rop protein, which maintains plasmids at low copy number; rop
   6723..6827    +  promoter       AmpR promoter: bla
   6828..7688    +  CDS            AmpR: β-lactamase; bla; confers resistance to ampicillin, carbenicillin, and related antibiotics
   7859..8447    +  rep_origin     ori: high-copy-number ColE1/pMB1/pBR322/pUC origin of replication
