[The description below was written by a language model from this plasmid's Addgene catalogue record and pLannotate feature annotations shown in this document.]
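Description:
H513 px330.sgActin.UTR.2 is a mammalian CRISPR expression plasmid built on the pX330 backbone. From a single vector it delivers both Streptococcus pyogenes Cas9 and a single guide RNA. It is propagated in E. coli using a high-copy ColE1/pUC-type origin and selected with ampicillin through the β-lactamase (AmpR) cassette. An f1 phage origin is also present, along with small annotated remnants of pBR322 bom and rop. A single AAV2 inverted terminal repeat sits downstream of the Cas9 cassette. With only one ITR annotated, the table does not indicate a packageable AAV genome, and the record lists the plasmid simply as a mammalian expression and CRISPR vector.

The payload consists of two expression units. A human U6 RNA polymerase III promoter drives the guide RNA. The guide is a 20-nt spacer against the 3′ UTR of mouse β-actin (Actb), cloned into the BbsI sites, which were destroyed in the process, and fused to the SpCas9 gRNA scaffold. A second partial scaffold fragment is annotated just downstream. The second unit uses a hybrid promoter made of the CMV enhancer, the chicken β-actin promoter and a hybrid intron to express codon-optimized SpCas9. The annotation software splits the Cas9 coding sequence into adjoining N- and C-terminal portions. It ends in a nucleoplasmin bipartite nuclear localization signal and is followed by the bovine growth hormone polyadenylation signal.

The plasmid was made for the CRISPR-SONIC approach, in which cutting the highly expressed Actb locus in its 3′ UTR allows targeted somatic knock-in of oncogenes for rapid in vivo cancer modelling in mice. The knock-in donor is not part of this construct.
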