Addgene plasmid #138176: H513 px330.sgActin.UTR.2
Purpose: CRISPR SONIC: Encodes codon-optimized SpCas9 and gRNA for targeting 3' UTR of β-actin.
Depositing lab: Wen Xue. Depositing organization: University of Massachusetts, Worcester. Publication: CRISPR-SONIC: targeted somatic oncogene knock-in enables rapid in vivo cancer modeling. Mou H, Ozata DM, Smith JL, Sheel A, Kwan SY, Hough S, Kucukural A, Kennedy Z, Cao Y, Xue W. Genome Med. 2019 Apr 16;11(1):21. doi: 10.1186/s13073-019-0627-9. PubMed 30987660.
Backbone
  Vector backbone: pX330
  Backbone manufacturer: Feng Zhang (Addgene plasmid # 42230)
  Vector type: Mammalian Expression, CRISPR
Growth in bacteria
  Bacterial resistance: Ampicillin, 100 μg/mL
  Growth temperature: 37°C
  Growth strain: DH5alpha
  Copy number: Unknown
Gene/Insert
  Gene/Insert name: sgActin
  gRNA/shRNA sequence: CCACCCCCACTCCTAAGAGG
  Species: M. musculus (mouse)
  Entrez Gene: Actb (a.k.a. Actx, E430023M04Rik, beta-actin)
  Promoter: U6
  Cloning method: Restriction Enzyme; 5′ cloning site BbsI (destroyed during cloning); 3′ cloning site BbsI (destroyed during cloning)
  Sequencing primers: 5′ U6-F
Terms and licenses: Academic/Nonprofit Terms; Industry Terms: Not Available to Industry
How to cite: H513 px330.sgActin.UTR.2 was a gift from Wen Xue (Addgene plasmid # 138176 ; http://n2t.net/addgene:138176 ; RRID:Addgene_138176)
